Addgene plasmid #49247: pcDNA5-Flag-Narg2
Purpose: mammalian expression of flag-tagged human Narg2
Depositing lab: Joan Conaway & Ronald Conaway. Depositing organization: Stowers Institute for Medical Research. Publication: Human mediator subunit MED26 functions as a docking site for transcription elongation factors. Takahashi H, Parmely TJ, Sato S, Tomomori-Sato C, Banks CA, Kong SE, Szutorisz H, Swanson SK, Martin-Brown S, Washburn MP, Florens L, Seidel CW, Lin C, Smith ER, Shilatifard A, Conaway RC, Conaway JW. Cell. 2011 Jul 8;146(1):92-104. 10.1016/j.cell.2011.06.005 PubMed 21729782.
Backbone
  Vector backbone: pcDNA5
  Backbone manufacturer: Invitrogen
  Backbone size w/o insert (bp): 5100
  Vector type: Mammalian Expression
  Selectable markers: Hygromycin
Growth in bacteria
  Bacterial resistance: Ampicillin, 100 μg/mL
  Growth temperature: 37°C
  Growth strain: DH5alpha
  Copy number: High Copy
Gene/Insert
  Gene/Insert name: Narg2
  Species: H. sapiens (human)
  GenBank ID: NM_024611.4
  Entrez Gene: NARG2 (a.k.a. UNQ3101/PRO10100, BRCC1)
  Promoter: CMV
  Tag / fusion protein: Flag (N terminal on insert)
  Cloning method: Restriction Enzyme; 5′ cloning site xbaI (unknown if destroyed); 3′ cloning site ApaI (unknown if destroyed)
  Sequencing primers: 5′ T7; 3′ BGH reverse
Terms and licenses: Academic/Nonprofit Terms; Industry Terms: Not Available to Industry
Depositor comments: An A75V mutation was found in the insert sequence, it should not effect plasmid function.
How to cite: pcDNA5-Flag-Narg2 was a gift from Joan Conaway & Ronald Conaway (Addgene plasmid # 49247 ; http://n2t.net/addgene:49247 ; RRID:Addgene_49247)
