[The description below was written by a language model from this plasmid's Addgene catalogue record.]
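Description:
pcDNA5-Flag-Narg2 is a mammalian expression plasmid built on the commercial pcDNA5 backbone (about 5.1 kb without insert) for producing human NARG2 carrying an N-terminal Flag epitope. It is maintained in E. coli as a high-copy plasmid under ampicillin selection, and it carries a hygromycin marker for selecting transfected mammalian cells that retain the construct. No feature table accompanies the record, so elements such as the bacterial origin and the exact pcDNA5 variant are not stated.

The insert is the human NARG2 coding sequence, cloned by restriction digestion between XbaI and ApaI sites; the record does not say whether these sites survived cloning. Transcription is driven by the CMV promoter, a strong constitutive promoter widely used in mammalian cells. The listed sequencing primers, T7 on the 5′ side and BGH reverse on the 3′ side, imply that a T7 promoter site lies upstream of the insert and a bovine growth hormone polyadenylation region downstream, as is usual for this vector family. The Flag tag allows the protein to be detected or affinity-purified with anti-Flag reagents. The depositor notes an A75V substitution in the insert and states that it is not expected to affect plasmid function.

The stated purpose is mammalian expression of Flag-tagged human NARG2. The associated publication concerns the Mediator subunit MED26 acting as a docking site for transcription elongation factors, which suggests use of the tagged protein in studying such interactions, although the record does not describe specific experiments.
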