>Addgene plasmid #49247 | pcDNA5-Flag-Narg2 | depositor partial sequence | sequence record 72888 | T7 read
TGCATGCCAGACTACAAGGACGATGATGACAAGCTCGACATGAGCTCCAAGATGGTCATAAGTGAACCAG
GACTGAATTGGGATATTTCCCCCAAAAATGGCCTTAAGACATTTTTCTCTCGAGAAAATTATAAAGATCA
TTCCATGGCTCCAAGTTTAAAAGAACTACGTGTTTTATCCAACAGACGTATAGGAGAAAATTTGAATGCC
TCAGCAAGTTCTGTAGAAAATGAGCCGGCAGTTAGTTCAGCAACTCAAGTAAAGGAAAAAGTTAAAACCA
CAATTGGAATGGTTCTTCTTCCAAAACCAAGAGTTCCTTATCCTCGTTTCTCTCGTTTCTCACAGAGAGA
GCAGAGGAGTTATGTGGACTTGTTGGTTAAATACGCAAAGATTCCTGCAAATTCCAAAGCTGTTGGAATA
AATAAAAATGACTACTTGCAGTACTTGGATATGAAAAAACATGTGAACGAAGAAGTTACTGAGTTCCTAA
AGTTTTTGCAGAATTCTGCAAAGAAATGTGCGCAGGATTATAATATGCTTTCTGATGATGCCCGTCTCTT
CACAGAGAAAATTTTAAGAGCTTGCATTGAACAAGTGAAAAAGTATTCAGAATTCTATACTCTCCACGAG
GTCACCAGCTTAATGGGATTCTTCCCATTCAGAGTAGAGATGGGATTAAAGTTAGAAAAAACTCTTCTCG
CATTGGGCAGTGTAAAATATGTGAAAACAGTATTTCCCTCAATGCCTATAAAGTTGCAGCTGTCAAAGGA
CGATATAGCTACCATTGAAACGTCAGAACAAACAGCTGAAGCTATGCATTATGATATTAGTAAAGATCCA
AATGCAGAGAAGCTTGTTTCCAGATATCACCCTCAGATAGCTCTAACTAGTCAGTCATTATTTACCTTAT
TAAATAATCATGGACCAACGTACAAGGAACAGTGGGAAATTCCAGTGTGTATTCAAGTAATACCTGTTGC
AGTTCAAAACCAGTTAAAGTATATATATTATTCACCACTTCCCCAAAGAAATGACTATGAGAGAGAGAAA
TCAAATCTTTCATGAGTCCATTAAATTATGATGTCAAAACACATCTGTCCAGTTCTTTGCAGTCTTTATG
ACAAACTGAAGTTTAATTTCTGA
