>Addgene plasmid #49247 | pcDNA5-Flag-Narg2 | addgene partial sequence | sequence record 75605 | CMV-F 5'-CGCAAATGGGCGGTAGGCGTG-3'
GCAGAGCTCTCTGGCTAACTAGAGAACCCACTGCTTACTGGCTTATCGAAATTAATACGACTCACTATAG
GGAGACCCAAGCTGGCTAGCATGCCAGACTACAAGGACGATGATGACAAGCTCGACATGAGCTCCAAGAT
GGTCATAAGTGAACCAGGACTGAATTGGGATATTTCCCCCAAAAATGGCCTTAAGACATTTTTCTCTCGA
GAAAATTATAAAGATCATTCCATGGCTCCAAGTTTAAAAGAACTACGTGTTTTATCCAACAGACGTATAG
GAGAAAATTTGAATGCCTCAGCAAGTTCTGTAGAAAATGAGCCGGCAGTTAGTTCAGCAACTCAAGTAAA
GGAAAAAGTTAAAACCACAATTGGAATGGTTCTTCTTCCAAAACCAAGAGTTCCTTATCCTCGTTTCTCT
CGTTTCTCACAGAGAGAGCAGAGGAGTTATGTGGACTTGTTGGTTAAATACGCAAAGATTCCTGCAAATT
CCAAAGCTGTTGGAATAAATAAAAATGACTACTTGCAGTACTTGGATATGAAAAAACATGTGAACGAAGA
AGTTACTGAGTTCCTAAAGTTTTTGCAGAATTCTGCAAAGAAATGTGCGCAGGATTATAATATGCTTTCT
GATGATGCCCGTCTCTTCACAGAGAAAATTTTAAGAGCTTGCATTGAACAAGTGAAAAAGTATTCAGAAT
TCTATACTCTCCACGAGGTCACCAGCTTAATGGGATTCTTCCCATTCAGAGTAGAGATGGGATTAAAGTT
AGAAAAAACTCTTCTCGCATTGGGCAGTGTAAAATATGTGAAAACAGTATTTCCCTCAATGCCTATAAAG
TTGCAGCTGTCAAAGGACGATATAGCTACCATTGAAACGTCAGAACAAACAGCTGAAGCTATGCATTATG
ATATTAGTAAAGATCCAAATGCAGAGAAGCTTG
